>Addgene plasmid #201375 | M_NES 54kDa | addgene full sequence | sequence record 413630 | Addgene NGS Result
CTATTGGCGTTACTATGGGAACATACGTCATTATTGACGTCAATGGGCGGGGGTCGTTGGGCGGTCAGCC
AGGCGGGCCATTTACCGTAAGTTATGTAACGCGGAACTCCATATATGGGCTATGAACTAATGACCCCGTA
ATTGATTACTATTAATAACTAATGCATGGCGGTAATACGGTTATCCACAGAATCAGGGGATAACGCAGGA
AAGAACATGTGAGCAAAAGGCCAGCAAAAGGCCAGGAACCGTAAAAAGGCCGCGTTGCTGGCGTTTTTCC
ATAGGCTCCGCCCCCCTGACGAGCATCACAAAAATCGACGCTCAAGTCAGAGGTGGCGAAACCCGACAGG
ACTATAAAGATACCAGGCGTTTCCCCCTGGAAGCTCCCTCGTGCGCTCTCCTGTTCCGACCCTGCCGCTT
ACCGGATACCTGTCCGCCTTTCTCCCTTCGGGAAGCGTGGCGCTTTCTCATAGCTCACGCTGTAGGTATC
TCAGTTCGGTGTAGGTCGTTCGCTCCAAGCTGGGCTGTGTGCACGAACCCCCCGTTCAGCCCGACCGCTG
CGCCTTATCCGGTAACTATCGTCTTGAGTCCAACCCGGTAAGACACGACTTATCGCCACTGGCAGCAGCC
ACTGGTAACAGGATTAGCAGAGCGAGGTATGTAGGCGGTGCTACAGAGTTCTTGAAGTGGTGGCCTAACT
ACGGCTACACTAGAAGAACAGTATTTGGTATCTGCGCTCTGCTGAAGCCAGTTACCTTCGGAAAAAGAGT
TGGTAGCTCTTGATCCGGCAAACAAACCACCGCTGGTAGCGGTGGTTTTTTTGTTTGCAAGCAGCAGATT
ACGCGCAGAAAAAAAGGATCTCAAGAAGATCCTTTGATCTTTTCTACGGGGTCTGACGCTCAGTGGAACG
AAAACTCACGTTAAGGGATTTTGGTCATGAGATTATCAAAAAGGATCTTCACCTAGATCCTTTTAAATTA
AAAATGAAGTTTTAAATCAATCTAAAGTATATATGAGTAACCTGAGGCTATGGCAGGGCCTGCCGCCCCG
ACGTTGGCTGCGAGCCCTGGGCCTTCACCCGAACTTGGGGGGTGGGGTGGGGAAAAGGAAGAAACGCGGG
CGTATTGGCCCCAATGGGGTCTCGGTGGGGTATCGACAGAGTGCCAGCCCTGGGACCGAACCCCGCGTTT
ATGAACAAACGACCCAACACCGTGCGTTTTATTCTGTCTTTTTATTGCCGTCATAGCGCGGGTTCCTTCC
GGTATTGTCTCCTTCCGTGTTTCAGTTAGCCTCCCCCTAGGGTGGGCGAAGAACTCCAGCATGAGATCCC
CGCGCTGGAGGATCATCCAGCCGGCGTCCCGGAAAACGATTCCGAAGCCCAACCTTTCATAGAAGGCGGC
GGTGGAATCGAAATCTCGTGATGGCAGGTTGGGCGTCGCTTGGTCGGTCATTTCGAACCCCAGAGTCCCG
CTCAGAAGAACTCGTCAAGAAGGCGATAGAAGGCGATGCGCTGCGAATCGGGAGCGGCGATACCGTAAAG
CACGAGGAAGCGGTCAGCCCATTCGCCGCCAAGCTCTTCAGCAATATCACGGGTAGCCAACGCTATGTCC
TGATAGCGGTCCGCCACACCCAGCCGGCCACAGTCGATGAATCCAGAAAAGCGGCCATTTTCCACCATGA
TATTCGGCAAGCAGGCATCGCCATGGGTCACGACGAGATCCTCGCCGTCGGGCATGCTCGCCTTGAGCCT
GGCGAACAGTTCGGCTGGCGCGAGCCCCTGATGCTCTTCGTCCAGATCATCCTGATCGACAAGACCGGCT
TCCATCCGAGTACGTGCTCGCTCGATGCGATGTTTCGCTTGGTGGTCGAATGGGCAGGTAGCCGGATCAA
GCGTATGCAGCCGCCGCATTGCATCAGCCATGATGGATACTTTCTCGGCAGGAGCAAGGTGAGATGACAG
GAGATCCTGCCCCGGCACTTCGCCCAATAGCAGCCAGTCCCTTCCCGCTTCAGTGACAACGTCGAGCACA
GCTGCGCAAGGAACGCCCGTCGTGGCCAGCCACGATAGCCGCGCTGCCTCGTCTTGCAGTTCATTCAGGG
CACCGGACAGGTCGGTCTTGACAAAAAGAACCGGGCGCCCCTGCGCTGACAGCCGGAACACGGCGGCATC
AGAGCAGCCGATTGTCTGTTGTGCCCAGTCATAGCCGAATAGCCTCTCCACCCAAGCGGCCGGAGAACCT
GCGTGCAATCCATCTTGTTCAATCATGCGAAACGATCCTCATCCTGTCTCTTGATCGATCTTTGCAAAAG
CCTAGGCCTCCAAAAAAGCCTCCTCACTACTTCTGGAATAGCTCAGAGGCCGAGGCGGCCTCGGCCTCTG
CATAAATAAAAAAAATTAGTCAGCCATGGGGCGGAGAATGGGCGGAACTGGGCGGAGTTAGGGGCGGGAT
GGGCGGAGTTAGGGGCGGGACTATGGTTGCTGACTAATTGAGATGCATGCTTTGCATACTTCTGCCTGCT
GGGGAGCCTGGGGACTTTCCACACCCTAACTGACACACATTCCACAGCTGGTTCTTTCCGCCTCAGGACT
CTTCCTTTTTCAATATTATTGAAGCATTTATCAGGGTTATTGTCTCATGAGCGGATACATATTTGAATGT
ATTTAGAAAAATAAACAAATAGGGGTTCCGCGCACATTTCCCCGAAAAGTGCCACCTG
[124 nt withheld, positions 2719-2842]
C
[91 nt withheld, positions 2844-2934]
A
[49 nt withheld, positions 2936-2984]
CCTTTGACGTTGGAGTCCACGTTCTTT
[37 nt withheld, positions 3012-3048]
ACCCTATCTCGGTCTATTCTTTTGATTTATAAGGGATTTTGCCGATTTCGGCCTATTGGTTAAAAAATGA
GCTGATTTAACAAAAATTTAACGCGAATTTTAACAAAATATTAACGCTTACAATTTACGCGTTAAGATAC
ATTGATGAGTTTGGACAAACCACATCCGGATATAGTTCCTCCTTTCAGCAAAAAACCCCTCAAGACCCGT
TTAGAGGCCCCAAGGGGTTATGCTAGTTATTGCTCAGCGGTGGCAGCAGCCAACTCAGCTTCCTTTCGGG
CTTTGTTAGCAGCCGGATCTCAGTGGTGGTGGTGGTGGTGCTCGAGTTATTTTGGTGCTTGAGCATCATT
TAGCTTTTTAGCTTCTGCTAAAAGGTTAGCGCTTTGGCTTGGGTCATCTTTTAGGCTTTGGATGAAACCA
TTGCGTTGTTCTTCGTTTAAGTTAGGTAAATGTAAGATTTCATAGAAAGCATTTTGTTGTTCTTTGTTGA
ATTTGTTATCCGCTTTCGGTGCTTGAGATTCATTTAACTTTTTAGCTTCTGACAATAGGTTAGCACTTTG
GCTTGGGTCATCTTTTAAGCTTTGGATGAAACCATTGCGTTGTTCTTCGTTTAAGTTAGGCATATTCAAG
ATTTCATAGAAAGCATTTTGTTGTTCTTTGTTGAAATTGTTATCAGCTTTCGGTGCTTGAGATTCGTTTA
ATTTTTTAGCTTCACCTAAAACGTTAGTGCTTTGGCTTGGGTCGTCTTTAAGACTTTGAATGAAGCCGTT
ACGTTGCGCTTCGTTTAAGTTAGGCATGTTCAAGATTTCATAGAAGGCGCTTTGTTGATCTTTGTTGAAG
TTATTTTGTTGCGCATCAGCTTTTGGAGCTTGAGAGTCATTAAGTTTTTGAGCTTCACCTAAAACGTTAG
CACTTTGGCTTGGATCATCTTTAAGGCTTTGGATAAAACCATTGCGTTGATCAGCATTTAAGTTAGGCAT
ATTTAAGACTTGATAAAAAGCATTTTGTTGAGCAAGCTTCTTGTACAGCTCGTCCATGCCGAGAGTGATC
CCGGCGGCGGTCACGAACTCCAGCAGGACCATGTGATCGCGCTTCTCGTTGGGGTCTTTGCTCAGGGCGG
ACTGGGTGCTCAGGTAGTGGTTGTCGGGCAGCAGCACGGGGCCGTCGCCGATGGGGGTGTTCTGCTGGTA
GTGGTCGGCGAGCTGCACGCTGCCGTCCTCGATGTTGTGGCGGATCTTGAAGTTCACCTTGATGCCGTTC
TTCTGCTTGTCGGCCATGATATAGACGTTGTGGCTGTTGTAGTTGTACTCCAGCTTGTGCCCCAGGATGT
TGCCGTCCTCCTTGAAGTCGATGCCCTTCAGCTCGATGCGGTTCACCAGGGTGTCGCCCTCGAACTTCAC
CTCGGCGCGGGTCTTGTAGTTGCCGTCGTCCTTGAAGAAGATGGTGCGCTCCTGGACGTAGCCTTCGGGC
ATGGCGGACTTGAAGAAGTCGTGCTGCTTCATGTGGTCGGGGTAGCGGCTGAAGCACTGCACGCCGTAGG
TCAGGGTGGTCACGAGGGTGGGCCAGGGCACGGGCAGCTTGCCGGTGGTGCAGATGAACTTCAGGGTCAG
CTTGCCGTAGGTGGCATCGCCCTCGCCCTCGCCGGACACGCTGAACTTGTGGCCGTTTACGTCGCCGTCC
AGCTCGACCAGGATGGGCACCACCCCGGTGAACAGCTCCTCGCCCTTGCTCACGCTGCCCCCGCCTCCAA
GTTCAAGTTCTTCAAGTTTTTTTTGAAGCATGGTGGCGACCGGTAGCGCTAGCGGATCTGACGGTTCACT
AAACCAGCTCTGCTTATATAGACCTCCCACCGTACACGCCTACCGCCCATTTGCGTCAATGGGGCGGAGT
TGTTACGACATTTTGGAAAGTCCCGTTGATTTTGGTGCCAAAACAAACTCCCATTGACGTCAATGGGGTG
GAGACTTGGAAATCCCCGTGAGTCAAACCGCTATCCACGCCCATTGATGTACTGCCAAAACCGCATCACC
ATGGTAATAGCGATGACTAATACGTAGATGTACTGCCAAGTAGGAAAGTCCCATAAGGTCATGTACTGGG
CATAATGCCAGGCGGGCCATTTACCGTCATTGACGTCAATAGGGGGCGTACTTGGCATATGATACACTTG
ATGTACTGCCAAGTGGGCAGTTTACCGTAAATACTCCACCCATTGACGTCAATGGAAAGTCC
Features (pLannotate 1.2.2; 14 found; start..end, strand, type, name):
    276..864     -  rep_origin     ori: high-copy-number ColE1/pMB1/pBR322/pUC origin of replication
   1086..1102    +  polyA_signal   bGH poly(A) signal (fragment): bovine growth hormone polyadenylation signal
   1193..1240    -  polyA_signal   HSV TK poly(A) signal: herpes simplex virus thymidine kinase polyadenylation signal (Cole and Stacy, 1985)
   1299..1451    -  CDS            ble (fragment): BLE_KLEPN - Experimental evidence at protein level: Swiss-Prot protein existence level 1. Binding protein with a strong affinity to the bleomycin family of antibiotics. Binds to CL990; an antimitotic-antibiotic compound. From Klebsiella pneumoniae.
   1472..2266    -  CDS            NeoR/KanR: aminoglycoside phosphotransferase from Tn5; aph(3')-II (or nptII); confers resistance to neomycin, kanamycin, and G418 (Geneticin®)
   2309..2519    -  promoter       SV40 promoter: SV40 early promoter
   2588..2692    -  promoter       AmpR promoter: bla
   2719..3147    +  rep_origin     f1 ori (sequence partly withheld): f1 bacteriophage origin of replication; arrow indicates direction of (+) strand synthesis
   3181..3212    -  polyA_signal   SV40 poly(A) signal (fragment): SV40 polyadenylation signal
   3237..3284    -  terminator     T7 terminator: transcription terminator for bacteriophage T7 RNA polymerase
   3306..4112    -  CDS            spa (fragment): SPA_STAAE - Experimental evidence at protein level: Swiss-Prot protein existence level 1. Plays a role in the inhibition of the host innate and adaptive immune responses. Possesses five immunoglobulin-binding domains that capture both the fragment crystallizable region (Fc region) and the Fab region (part of Ig that identifies antigen) of immunoglobulins (By similarity). In turn, Staphylococcus aureus is protected from phagocytic killing via inhibition of Ig Fc region. In addition, the host elicited B-cell response is prevented due to a decrease of antibody-secreting cell proliferation that en
   4068..4781    -  CDS            EGFP: EGFP is a basic (constitutively fluorescent) green fluorescent protein published in 1996, derived from Aequorea victoria. It is reported to be a rapidly-maturing weak dimer with moderate acid sensitivity.
   4874..5077    -  promoter       CMV promoter: human cytomegalovirus (CMV) immediate early promoter
   5078..101     -  enhancer       CMV enhancer (across the origin): human cytomegalovirus immediate early enhancer
