[The description below was written by a language model from this plasmid's Addgene catalogue record and pLannotate feature annotations shown in this document.]
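Description:
M_NES 54kDa is a mammalian expression plasmid built on the pEGFP-C3 backbone that encodes a synthetic fluorescent probe for measuring nucleocytoplasmic transport. It is propagated in E. coli from a high-copy ColE1/pUC-type origin and selected with kanamycin. The NeoR/KanR aminoglycoside phosphotransferase gene is preceded by both a bacterial (AmpR/bla) promoter and the SV40 early promoter and followed by the HSV TK polyadenylation signal, so the same marker can give G418 resistance in mammalian cells. An f1 origin is also present, along with short annotated fragments of a ble coding sequence and a bGH poly(A) signal that appear to be backbone remnants.

The payload, MAPK_NES-EGFP-4PrA, is driven by the human CMV immediate-early enhancer and promoter. According to the insert name, it consists of a MAPK-associated nuclear export signal fused to EGFP and then to four repeats of a Protein A-derived domain. The feature table confirms the EGFP coding sequence followed by a fragment of Staphylococcus aureus protein A (spa). The short NES itself is not separately annotated, but an unannotated gap between the CMV promoter and EGFP is consistent with its position. A T7 terminator and a fragment of the SV40 poly(A) signal lie downstream of the fusion.

In this design the export signal drives active transport out of the nucleus, EGFP allows the nuclear-to-cytoplasmic distribution to be imaged in live cells, and the Protein A repeats seem to act as inert bulk that sets the probe's molecular weight, presumably the 54 kDa given in the name. The record describes its purpose only as a nucleocytoplasmic transport probe, and the associated work concerns how mechanical force on the nucleus regulates such transport.
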