Addgene plasmid #201375: M_NES 54kDa
Purpose: Nucleocytoplasmic transport probe
Depositing lab: Pere Roca-Cusachs. Depositing organization: Institut de Bioenginyeria de Catalunya (IBEC). Publication: Mechanical force application to the nucleus regulates nucleocytoplasmic transport. Andreu I, Granero-Moya I, Chahare NR, Clein K, Molina-Jordan M, Beedle AEM, Elosegui-Artola A, Abenza JF, Rossetti L, Trepat X, Raveh B, Roca-Cusachs P. Nat Cell Biol. 2022 Jun;24(6):896-905. doi: 10.1038/s41556-022-00927-7. Epub 2022 Jun 9. PubMed 35681009.
Backbone
  Vector backbone: pEGFP-C3
  Vector type: Mammalian Expression
Growth in bacteria
  Bacterial resistance: Kanamycin, 50 μg/mL
  Growth temperature: 37°C
  Growth strain: DH5alpha
  Copy number: High Copy
Gene/Insert
  Gene/Insert name: MAPK_NES-EGFP-4PrA
  Species: Synthetic
  Cloning method: Ligation Independent Cloning
Terms and licenses: Academic/Nonprofit Terms; Industry Terms: Not Available to Industry
Depositor comments: Internal lab code: IG077/P537
How to cite: M_NES 54kDa was a gift from Pere Roca-Cusachs (Addgene plasmid # 201375 ; http://n2t.net/addgene:201375 ; RRID:Addgene_201375)
